Addgene plasmid #241579: AiP1625 - pAAV-AiE2292m-minBG-SYFP2-WPRE3-BGHpA
Purpose: AiE2292m is an enhancer sequence, designed to drive AAV-mediated transgene expression in specific populations of brain cells
Depositing lab: Bosiljka Tasic. Depositing organization: Allen Institute.
Backbone
  Vector backbone: pAAV2
  Vector type: AAV
Growth in bacteria
  Bacterial resistance: Ampicillin, 100 μg/mL
  Growth temperature: 37°C
  Growth strain: NEB Stable
  Copy number: High Copy
Gene/Insert
  Gene/Insert name: SYFP2
  Species: Synthetic
  Promoter: minBG
  Cloning method: Restriction Enzyme; 5′ cloning site MluI (not destroyed); 3′ cloning site MreI (not destroyed)
Terms and licenses: Academic/Nonprofit Terms; Industry Terms: Not Available to Industry
How to cite: AiP1625 - pAAV-AiE2292m-minBG-SYFP2-WPRE3-BGHpA was a gift from Bosiljka Tasic (Addgene plasmid # 241579 ; http://n2t.net/addgene:241579 ; RRID:Addgene_241579)
