[The description below was written by a language model from this plasmid's Addgene catalogue record and pLannotate feature annotations shown in this document.]
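Description:
AiP1625 - pAAV-AiE2292m-minBG-SYFP2-WPRE3-BGHpA is a 4,874 nt AAV transfer plasmid built on a pAAV2 backbone and intended for packaging a recombinant AAV genome that reports enhancer activity in the brain. In bacteria it is maintained as a high-copy plasmid through a ColE1/pUC-type origin and selected with ampicillin via the β-lactamase gene and its own promoter. A filamentous phage origin (annotated as f1 in one sequence record and M13 in the other) is also present, along with small pBR322-derived bom and rop remnants. The two sequence records, one from the depositor and one from repository sequencing, are the same length and show the same features in the same order, differing only in their numbering start point.

The payload lies between AAV2 inverted terminal repeats, which provide the signals for genome replication and encapsidation. The right ITR is annotated in full, whereas the left one is detected only as two short fragments. Downstream of the left ITR is an unannotated stretch of roughly 800 nt which, judging by the construct name and the listed MluI/MreI cloning sites, should hold the AiE2292m enhancer followed by the minimal beta-globin (minBG) promoter, although neither element is called in the feature tables. A minimal promoter has little activity by itself, so expression of the downstream SYFP2 yellow fluorescent protein depends on the enhancer. The transcript ends with WPRE3, a shortened woodchuck posttranscriptional element that boosts expression while saving packaging space, and a bovine growth hormone polyadenylation signal. The stated purpose is AAV-mediated transgene expression in specific brain cell populations, but the record does not say which populations AiE2292m targets.
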