Features (pLannotate 1.2.2; 14 found; start..end, strand, type, name):
     12..39      +  repeat_region  AAV2 ITR (fragment): inverted terminal repeat of adeno-associated virus serotype 2 inverted
     68..95      +  repeat_region  AAV2 ITR (fragment): inverted terminal repeat of adeno-associated virus serotype 2 inverted
    892..1608    +  CDS            SYFP2: SYFP2 is a basic (constitutively fluorescent) yellow fluorescent protein published in 2006, derived from Aequorea victoria. It is reported to be a very rapidly-maturing monomer with moderate acid sensitivity.
   1648..1805    +  misc_feature   WPRE (fragment): woodchuck hepatitis virus posttranscriptional regulatory element
   1811..1891    +  misc_feature   WPRE (fragment): woodchuck hepatitis virus posttranscriptional regulatory element
   1908..2019    +  polyA_signal   bGH poly(A) signal: bovine growth hormone polyadenylation signal
   2137..2277    +  repeat_region  AAV2 ITR: inverted terminal repeat of adeno-associated virus serotype 2 inverted
   2282..2333    -  misc_feature   bom (fragment): basis of mobility region from pBR322
   2352..2732    +  rep_origin     M13 ori (sequence partly withheld): M13 bacteriophage origin of replication; arrow indicates direction of (+) strand synthesis
   2808..2857    -  misc_feature   bom (fragment): basis of mobility region from pBR322
   2959..2994    -  CDS            rop (fragment): Rop protein, which maintains plasmids at low copy number; rop
   3089..3193    +  promoter       AmpR promoter: bla
   3194..4054    +  CDS            AmpR: β-lactamase; bla; confers resistance to ampicillin, carbenicillin, and related antibiotics
   4225..4813    +  rep_origin     ori: high-copy-number ColE1/pMB1/pBR322/pUC origin of replication
>Addgene plasmid #241579 | AiP1625 - pAAV-AiE2292m-minBG-SYFP2-WPRE3-BGHpA | depositor full sequence | sequence record 476475 | Full Sequence
CCTGCAGGCAGCTGCGCGCTCGCTCGCTCACTGAGGCCGCCCGGGCGTCGGGCGACCTTTGGTCGCCCGG
CCTCAGTGAGCGAGCGAGCGCGCAGAGAGGGAGTGGCCAACTCCATCACTAGGGGTTCCTGCGGCCGCAC
GCGTTGTAAGAGTAATAATCGCCGGCGTTGGCATTGATACTACTGTGTTTTATGCTGTAACACAATTTTG
AGGTTCTTAAGCCCCAAATCCCCTGCTGAACCCGTTGTTGTTTTGTCTGATTTCCAGTGTTCTTTCTTTC
CCACCCAAGGAACAGCTGCATTTTGGAGCAGAGACATAAAAAGCAGATAGTCACGCCGCCACCACAGATG
TCCCTGCCTTGGCCGAAGACAGAAGACAGCAGCCAATATTCACAGCGGATTGCAGATGTTTCCCTTGACC
GTGGATCAGAGGGGCCATTATGGACAGCGTGGGTTCTGCAGACGTTTTGTGTTACAGACGGACTATTACA
GAATATGCATGGCTCCATCCAACATCTATTGAATACCTACTCTGTGCTGAGTTGCTTTCTAAATACAAAG
ATGAATAGGTTGCATTCCTTGTCCCCTCGGACACTGCAGCACACACAAGGAGACAACACACATAATTAAC
CGCGGCAGACTGAGGAGTTCTGTGTGTGGCAGAAACGGGTTGATCTCAGGAGATATTTCTGTCAGAGAGC
TTTAGAGGATGATGAAGACTGAGGGACATGCAGAGTCTTCTTAGGACAGTAACTAATGAGAGGACTTAAA
TGAACAGAGATGAGCGCCGGCGGAGCTCGGGCTGGGCATAAAAGTCAGGGCAGAGCCATCTATTGCTTAC
ATTTGCTTCTGGGATCCAGATCTTTCGAAGCTAGCGCTACCGGTCGCCACCATGGTGAGCAAGGGCGAGG
AGCTGTTCACCGGGGTGGTGCCCATCCTGGTCGAGCTGGACGGCGACGTAAACGGCCACAAGTTCAGCGT
GTCCGGCGAGGGCGAGGGCGATGCCACCTACGGCAAGCTGACCCTGAAGCTGATCTGCACCACCGGCAAG
CTGCCCGTGCCCTGGCCCACCCTCGTGACCACCCTGGGCTACGGCGTGCAGTGCTTCGCCCGCTACCCCG
ACCACATGAAGCAGCACGACTTCTTCAAGTCCGCCATGCCCGAAGGCTACGTCCAGGAGCGCACCATCTT
CTTCAAGGACGACGGCAACTACAAGACCCGCGCCGAGGTGAAGTTCGAGGGCGACACCCTGGTGAACCGC
ATCGAGCTGAAGGGCATCGACTTCAAGGAGGACGGCAACATCCTGGGGCACAAGCTGGAGTACAACTACA
ACAGCCACAACGTCTATATCACCGCCGACAAGCAGAAGAACGGCATCAAGGCCAACTTCAAGATCCGCCA
CAACATCGAGGACGGCGGCGTGCAGCTCGCCGACCACTACCAGCAGAACACCCCCATCGGCGACGGCCCC
GTGCTGCTGCCCGACAACCACTACCTGAGCTACCAGTCCAAGCTGAGCAAAGACCCCAACGAGAAGCGCG
ATCACATGGTCCTGCTGGAGTTCGTGACCGCCGCCGGGATCACTCTCGGCATGGACGAGCTGTACAAGTA
AGTCGACGGCGCGCCGCGGCCGCGAATTCGATATCATAATCAACCTCTGGATTACAAAATTTGTGAAAGA
TTGACTGGTATTCTTAACTATGTTGCTCCTTTTACGCTATGTGGATACGCTGCTTTAATGCCTTTGTATC
ATGCTATTGCTTCCCGTATGGCTTTCATTTTCTCCTCCTTGTATAAATCCTGGTTAGTTCTTGCCACGGC
GGAACTCATCGCCGCCTGCCTTGCCCGCTGCTGGACAGGGGCTCGGCTGTTGGGCACTGACAATTCCGTG
GCTCGAGAGATCTTCGACTGTGCCTTCTAGTTGCCAGCCATCTGTTGTTTGCCCCTCCCCCGTGCCTTCC
TTGACCCTGGAAGGTGCCACTCCCACTGTCCTTTCCTAATAAAATGAGGAAATTGCATCGCATTGTCTGA
GTAGGTGTCATTCTATTCTGGGGGGTGGGGTGGGGCAGGACAGCAAGGGGGAGGATTGGGAAGACAATAG
CAGGCATGAGATCTCACGTGCGGACCGAGCGGCCGCAGGAACCCCTAGTGATGGAGTTGGCCACTCCCTC
TCTGCGCGCTCGCTCGCTCACTGAGGCCGGGCGACCAAAGGTCGCCCGACGCCCGGGCTTTGCCCGGGCG
GCCTCAGTGAGCGAGCGAGCGCGCAGCTGCCTGCAGGGGCGCCTGATGCGGTATTTTCTCCTTACGCATC
TGTGCGGTATTTCACACCGCATA
[142 nt withheld, positions 2334-2475]
C
[141 nt withheld, positions 2477-2617]
CCTTTGACGTTGGAGTCCACGTTCTTT
[37 nt withheld, positions 2645-2681]
ACCCTATCTCGGGCTATTCTTTTGATTTATAAGGGATTTTGCCGATTTCGGCCTATTGGTTAAAAAATGA
GCTGATTTAACAAAAATTTAACGCGAATTTTAACAAAATATTAACGTTTACAATTTTATGGTGCACTCTC
AGTACAATCTGCTCTGATGCCGCATAGTTAAGCCAGCCCCGACACCCGCCAACACCCGCTGACGCGCCCT
GACGGGCTTGTCTGCTCCCGGCATCCGCTTACAGACAAGCTGTGACCGTCTCCGGGAGCTGCATGTGTCA
GAGGTTTTCACCGTCATCACCGAAACGCGCGAGACGAAAGGGCCTCGTGATACGCCTATTTTTATAGGTT
AATGTCATGATAATAATGGTTTCTTAGACGTCAGGTGGCACTTTTCGGGGAAATGTGCGCGGAACCCCTA
TTTGTTTATTTTTCTAAATACATTCAAATATGTATCCGCTCATGAGACAATAACCCTGATAAATGCTTCA
ATAATATTGAAAAAGGAAGAGTATGAGTATTCAACATTTCCGTGTCGCCCTTATTCCCTTTTTTGCGGCA
TTTTGCCTTCCTGTTTTTGCTCACCCAGAAACGCTGGTGAAAGTAAAAGATGCTGAAGATCAGTTGGGTG
CACGAGTGGGTTACATCGAACTGGATCTCAACAGCGGTAAGATCCTTGAGAGTTTTCGCCCCGAAGAACG
TTTTCCAATGATGAGCACTTTTAAAGTTCTGCTATGTGGCGCGGTATTATCCCGTATTGACGCCGGGCAA
GAGCAACTCGGTCGCCGCATACACTATTCTCAGAATGACTTGGTTGAGTACTCACCAGTCACAGAAAAGC
ATCTTACGGATGGCATGACAGTAAGAGAATTATGCAGTGCTGCCATAACCATGAGTGATAACACTGCGGC
CAACTTACTTCTGACAACGATCGGAGGACCGAAGGAGCTAACCGCTTTTTTGCACAACATGGGGGATCAT
GTAACTCGCCTTGATCGTTGGGAACCGGAGCTGAATGAAGCCATACCAAACGACGAGCGTGACACCACGA
TGCCTGTAGCAATGGCAACAACGTTGCGCAAACTATTAACTGGCGAACTACTTACTCTAGCTTCCCGGCA
ACAATTAATAGACTGGATGGAGGCGGATAAAGTTGCAGGACCACTTCTGCGCTCGGCCCTTCCGGCTGGC
TGGTTTATTGCTGATAAATCTGGAGCCGGTGAGCGTGGGTCTCGCGGTATCATTGCAGCACTGGGGCCAG
ATGGTAAGCCCTCCCGTATCGTAGTTATCTACACGACGGGGAGTCAGGCAACTATGGATGAACGAAATAG
ACAGATCGCTGAGATAGGTGCCTCACTGATTAAGCATTGGTAACTGTCAGACCAAGTTTACTCATATATA
CTTTAGATTGATTTAAAACTTCATTTTTAATTTAAAAGGATCTAGGTGAAGATCCTTTTTGATAATCTCA
TGACCAAAATCCCTTAACGTGAGTTTTCGTTCCACTGAGCGTCAGACCCCGTAGAAAAGATCAAAGGATC
TTCTTGAGATCCTTTTTTTCTGCGCGTAATCTGCTGCTTGCAAACAAAAAAACCACCGCTACCAGCGGTG
GTTTGTTTGCCGGATCAAGAGCTACCAACTCTTTTTCCGAAGGTAACTGGCTTCAGCAGAGCGCAGATAC
CAAATACTGTCCTTCTAGTGTAGCCGTAGTTAGGCCACCACTTCAAGAACTCTGTAGCACCGCCTACATA
CCTCGCTCTGCTAATCCTGTTACCAGTGGCTGCTGCCAGTGGCGATAAGTCGTGTCTTACCGGGTTGGAC
TCAAGACGATAGTTACCGGATAAGGCGCAGCGGTCGGGCTGAACGGGGGGTTCGTGCACACAGCCCAGCT
TGGAGCGAACGACCTACACCGAACTGAGATACCTACAGCGTGAGCTATGAGAAAGCGCCACGCTTCCCGA
AGGGAGAAAGGCGGACAGGTATCCGGTAAGCGGCAGGGTCGGAACAGGAGAGCGCACGAGGGAGCTTCCA
GGGGGAAACGCCTGGTATCTTTATAGTCCTGTCGGGTTTCGCCACCTCTGACTTGAGCGTCGATTTTTGT
GATGCTCGTCAGGGGGGCGGAGCCTATGGAAAAACGCCAGCAACGCGGCCTTTTTACGGTTCCTGGCCTT
TTGCTGGCCTTTTGCTCACATGT
