Features (pLannotate 1.2.2; 14 found; start..end, strand, type, name):
      1..589     +  rep_origin     ori: high-copy-number ColE1/pMB1/pBR322/pUC origin of replication
    662..689     +  repeat_region  AAV2 ITR (fragment): inverted terminal repeat of adeno-associated virus serotype 2 inverted
    718..745     +  repeat_region  AAV2 ITR (fragment): inverted terminal repeat of adeno-associated virus serotype 2 inverted
   1542..2258    +  CDS            SYFP2: SYFP2 is a basic (constitutively fluorescent) yellow fluorescent protein published in 2006, derived from Aequorea victoria. It is reported to be a very rapidly-maturing monomer with moderate acid sensitivity.
   2298..2455    +  misc_feature   WPRE (fragment): woodchuck hepatitis virus posttranscriptional regulatory element
   2461..2541    +  misc_feature   WPRE (fragment): woodchuck hepatitis virus posttranscriptional regulatory element
   2558..2669    +  polyA_signal   bGH poly(A) signal: bovine growth hormone polyadenylation signal
   2787..2927    +  repeat_region  AAV2 ITR: inverted terminal repeat of adeno-associated virus serotype 2 inverted
   2932..2983    -  misc_feature   bom (fragment): basis of mobility region from pBR322
   3002..3457    +  rep_origin     f1 ori (sequence partly withheld): f1 bacteriophage origin of replication; arrow indicates direction of (+) strand synthesis
   3458..3507    -  misc_feature   bom (fragment): basis of mobility region from pBR322
   3609..3644    -  CDS            rop (fragment): Rop protein, which maintains plasmids at low copy number; rop
   3739..3843    +  promoter       AmpR promoter: bla
   3844..4704    +  CDS            AmpR: β-lactamase; bla; confers resistance to ampicillin, carbenicillin, and related antibiotics
>Addgene plasmid #241579 | AiP1625 - pAAV-AiE2292m-minBG-SYFP2-WPRE3-BGHpA | addgene full sequence | sequence record 498858 | Addgene NGS Result
TTGAGATCCTTTTTTTCTGCGCGTAATCTGCTGCTTGCAAACAAAAAAACCACCGCTACCAGCGGTGGTT
TGTTTGCCGGATCAAGAGCTACCAACTCTTTTTCCGAAGGTAACTGGCTTCAGCAGAGCGCAGATACCAA
ATACTGTTCTTCTAGTGTAGCCGTAGTTAGGCCACCACTTCAAGAACTCTGTAGCACCGCCTACATACCT
CGCTCTGCTAATCCTGTTACCAGTGGCTGCTGCCAGTGGCGATAAGTCGTGTCTTACCGGGTTGGACTCA
AGACGATAGTTACCGGATAAGGCGCAGCGGTCGGGCTGAACGGGGGGTTCGTGCACACAGCCCAGCTTGG
AGCGAACGACCTACACCGAACTGAGATACCTACAGCGTGAGCTATGAGAAAGCGCCACGCTTCCCGAAGG
GAGAAAGGCGGACAGGTATCCGGTAAGCGGCAGGGTCGGAACAGGAGAGCGCACGAGGGAGCTTCCAGGG
GGAAACGCCTGGTATCTTTATAGTCCTGTCGGGTTTCGCCACCTCTGACTTGAGCGTCGATTTTTGTGAT
GCTCGTCAGGGGGGCGGAGCCTATGGAAAAACGCCAGCAACGCGGCCTTTTTACGGTTCCTGGCCTTTTG
CTGGCCTTTTGCTCACATGTCCTGCAGGCAGCTGCGCGCTCGCTCGCTCACTGAGGCCGCCCGGGCGTCG
GGCGACCTTTGGTCGCCCGGCCTCAGTGAGCGAGCGAGCGCGCAGAGAGGGAGTGGCCAACTCCATCACT
AGGGGTTCCTGCGGCCGCACGCGTTGTAAGAGTAATAATCGCCGGCGTTGGCATTGATACTACTGTGTTT
TATGCTGTAACACAATTTTGAGGTTCTTAAGCCCCAAATCCCCTGCTGAACCCGTTGTTGTTTTGTCTGA
TTTCCAGTGTTCTTTCTTTCCCACCCAAGGAACAGCTGCATTTTGGAGCAGAGACATAAAAAGCAGATAG
TCACGCCGCCACCACAGATGTCCCTGCCTTGGCCGAAGACAGAAGACAGCAGCCAATATTCACAGCGGAT
TGCAGATGTTTCCCTTGACCGTGGATCAGAGGGGCCATTATGGACAGCGTGGGTTCTGCAGACGTTTTGT
GTTACAGACGGACTATTACAGAATATGCATGGCTCCATCCAACATCTATTGAATACCTACTCTGTGCTGA
GTTGCTTTCTAAATACAAAGATGAATAGGTTGCATTCCTTGTCCCCTCGGACACTGCAGCACACACAAGG
AGACAACACACATAATTAACCGCGGCAGACTGAGGAGTTCTGTGTGTGGCAGAAACGGGTTGATCTCAGG
AGATATTTCTGTCAGAGAGCTTTAGAGGATGATGAAGACTGAGGGACATGCAGAGTCTTCTTAGGACAGT
AACTAATGAGAGGACTTAAATGAACAGAGATGAGCGCCGGCGGAGCTCGGGCTGGGCATAAAAGTCAGGG
CAGAGCCATCTATTGCTTACATTTGCTTCTGGGATCCAGATCTTTCGAAGCTAGCGCTACCGGTCGCCAC
CATGGTGAGCAAGGGCGAGGAGCTGTTCACCGGGGTGGTGCCCATCCTGGTCGAGCTGGACGGCGACGTA
AACGGCCACAAGTTCAGCGTGTCCGGCGAGGGCGAGGGCGATGCCACCTACGGCAAGCTGACCCTGAAGC
TGATCTGCACCACCGGCAAGCTGCCCGTGCCCTGGCCCACCCTCGTGACCACCCTGGGCTACGGCGTGCA
GTGCTTCGCCCGCTACCCCGACCACATGAAGCAGCACGACTTCTTCAAGTCCGCCATGCCCGAAGGCTAC
GTCCAGGAGCGCACCATCTTCTTCAAGGACGACGGCAACTACAAGACCCGCGCCGAGGTGAAGTTCGAGG
GCGACACCCTGGTGAACCGCATCGAGCTGAAGGGCATCGACTTCAAGGAGGACGGCAACATCCTGGGGCA
CAAGCTGGAGTACAACTACAACAGCCACAACGTCTATATCACCGCCGACAAGCAGAAGAACGGCATCAAG
GCCAACTTCAAGATCCGCCACAACATCGAGGACGGCGGCGTGCAGCTCGCCGACCACTACCAGCAGAACA
CCCCCATCGGCGACGGCCCCGTGCTGCTGCCCGACAACCACTACCTGAGCTACCAGTCCAAGCTGAGCAA
AGACCCCAACGAGAAGCGCGATCACATGGTCCTGCTGGAGTTCGTGACCGCCGCCGGGATCACTCTCGGC
ATGGACGAGCTGTACAAGTAAGTCGACGGCGCGCCGCGGCCGCGAATTCGATATCATAATCAACCTCTGG
ATTACAAAATTTGTGAAAGATTGACTGGTATTCTTAACTATGTTGCTCCTTTTACGCTATGTGGATACGC
TGCTTTAATGCCTTTGTATCATGCTATTGCTTCCCGTATGGCTTTCATTTTCTCCTCCTTGTATAAATCC
TGGTTAGTTCTTGCCACGGCGGAACTCATCGCCGCCTGCCTTGCCCGCTGCTGGACAGGGGCTCGGCTGT
TGGGCACTGACAATTCCGTGGCTCGAGAGATCTTCGACTGTGCCTTCTAGTTGCCAGCCATCTGTTGTTT
GCCCCTCCCCCGTGCCTTCCTTGACCCTGGAAGGTGCCACTCCCACTGTCCTTTCCTAATAAAATGAGGA
AATTGCATCGCATTGTCTGAGTAGGTGTCATTCTATTCTGGGGGGTGGGGTGGGGCAGGACAGCAAGGGG
GAGGATTGGGAAGACAATAGCAGGCATGAGATCTCACGTGCGGACCGAGCGGCCGCAGGAACCCCTAGTG
ATGGAGTTGGCCACTCCCTCTCTGCGCGCTCGCTCGCTCACTGAGGCCGGGCGACCAAAGGTCGCCCGAC
GCCCGGGCTTTGCCCGGGCGGCCTCAGTGAGCGAGCGAGCGCGCAGCTGCCTGCAGGGGCGCCTGATGCG
GTATTTTCTCCTTACGCATCTGTGCGGTATTTCACACCGCATA
[95 nt withheld, positions 2984-3078]
T
[46 nt withheld, positions 3080-3125]
C
[141 nt withheld, positions 3127-3267]
CCTTTGACGTTGGAGTCCACGTTCTTT
[37 nt withheld, positions 3295-3331]
ACTCTATCTCGGGCTATTCTTTTGATTTATAAGGGATTTTGCCGATTTCGGTCTATTGGTTAAAAAATGA
GCTGATTTAACAAAAATTTAACGCGAATTTTAACAAAATATTAACGTTTACAATTTTATGGTGCACTCTC
AGTACAATCTGCTCTGATGCCGCATAGTTAAGCCAGCCCCGACACCCGCCAACACCCGCTGACGCGCCCT
GACGGGCTTGTCTGCTCCCGGCATCCGCTTACAGACAAGCTGTGACCGTCTCCGGGAGCTGCATGTGTCA
GAGGTTTTCACCGTCATCACCGAAACGCGCGAGACGAAAGGGCCTCGTGATACGCCTATTTTTATAGGTT
AATGTCATGATAATAATGGTTTCTTAGACGTCAGGTGGCACTTTTCGGGGAAATGTGCGCGGAACCCCTA
TTTGTTTATTTTTCTAAATACATTCAAATATGTATCCGCTCATGAGACAATAACCCTGATAAATGCTTCA
ATAATATTGAAAAAGGAAGAGTATGAGTATTCAACATTTCCGTGTCGCCCTTATTCCCTTTTTTGCGGCA
TTTTGCCTTCCTGTTTTTGCTCACCCAGAAACGCTGGTGAAAGTAAAAGATGCTGAAGATCAGTTGGGTG
CACGAGTGGGTTACATCGAACTGGATCTCAACAGCGGTAAGATCCTTGAGAGTTTTCGCCCCGAAGAACG
TTTTCCAATGATGAGCACTTTTAAAGTTCTGCTATGTGGCGCGGTATTATCCCGTATTGACGCCGGGCAA
GAGCAACTCGGTCGCCGCATACACTATTCTCAGAATGACTTGGTTGAGTACTCACCAGTCACAGAAAAGC
ATCTTACGGATGGCATGACAGTAAGAGAATTATGCAGTGCTGCCATAACCATGAGTGATAACACTGCGGC
CAACTTACTTCTGACAACGATCGGAGGACCGAAGGAGCTAACCGCTTTTTTGCACAACATGGGGGATCAT
GTAACTCGCCTTGATCGTTGGGAACCGGAGCTGAATGAAGCCATACCAAACGACGAGCGTGACACCACGA
TGCCTGTAGCAATGGCAACAACGTTGCGCAAACTATTAACTGGCGAACTACTTACTCTAGCTTCCCGGCA
ACAATTAATAGACTGGATGGAGGCGGATAAAGTTGCAGGACCACTTCTGCGCTCGGCCCTTCCGGCTGGC
TGGTTTATTGCTGATAAATCTGGAGCCGGTGAGCGTGGGTCTCGCGGTATCATTGCAGCACTGGGGCCAG
ATGGTAAGCCCTCCCGTATCGTAGTTATCTACACGACGGGGAGTCAGGCAACTATGGATGAACGAAATAG
ACAGATCGCTGAGATAGGTGCCTCACTGATTAAGCATTGGTAACTGTCAGACCAAGTTTACTCATATATA
CTTTAGATTGATTTAAAACTTCATTTTTAATTTAAAAGGATCTAGGTGAAGATCCTTTTTGATAATCTCA
TGACCAAAATCCCTTAACGTGAGTTTTCGTTCCACTGAGCGTCAGACCCCGTAGAAAAGATCAAAGGATC
TTC
